>Addgene plasmid #56417 | mTagGFP2-Rab5a-7 | addgene full sequence | sequence record 484241 | Addgene NGS Result
CGTTACATAACTTACGGTAAATGGCCCGCCTGGCTGACCGCCCAACGACCCCCGCCCATTGACGTCAATA
ATGACGTATGTTCCCATAGTAACGCCAATAGGGACTTTCCATTGACGTCAATGGGTGGAGTATTTACGGT
AAACTGCCCACTTGGCAGTACATCAAGTGTATCATATGCCAAGTACGCCCCCTATTGACGTCAATGACGG
TAAATGGCCCGCCTGGCATTATGCCCAGTACATGACCTTATGGGACTTTCCTACTTGGCAGTACATCTAC
GTATTAGTCATCGCTATTACCATGGTGATGCGGTTTTGGCAGTACATCAATGGGCGTGGATAGCGGTTTG
ACTCACGGGGATTTCCAAGTCTCCACCCCATTGACGTCAATGGGAGTTTGTTTTGGCACCAAAATCAACG
GGACTTTCCAAAATGTCGTAACAACTCCGCCCCATTGACGCAAATGGGCGGTAGGCGTGTACGGTGGGAG
GTCTATATAAGCAGAGCTGGTTTAGTGAACCGTCAGATCCGCTAGCGGTCGCCACCATGAGCGGGGGCGA
GGAGCTGTTCGCCGGCATCGTGCCCGTGCTGATCGAGCTGGACGGCGACGTGCACGGCCACAAGTTCAGC
GTGCGCGGCGAGGGCGAGGGCGACGCCGACTACGGCAAGCTGGAGATCAAGTTCATCTGCACCACCGGCA
AGCTGCCCGTGCCCTGGCCCACCCTGGTGACCACCCTCTGCTACGGCATCCAGTGCTTCGCCCGCTACCC
CGAGCACATGAAGATGAACGACTTCTTCAAGAGCGCCATGCCCGAGGGCTACATCCAGGAGCGCACCATC
CAGTTCCAGGACGACGGCAAGTACAAGACCCGCGGCGAGGTGAAGTTCGAGGGCGACACCCTGGTGAACC
GCATCGAGCTGAAGGGCAAGGACTTCAAGGAGGACGGCAACATCCTGGGCCACAAGCTGGAGTACAGCTT
CAACAGCCACAACGTGTACATCCGCCCCGACAAGGCCAACAACGGCCTGGAGGCTAACTTCAAGACCCGC
CACAACATCGAGGGCGGCGGCGTGCAGCTGGCCGACCACTACCAGACCAACGTGCCCCTGGGCGACGGCC
CCGTGCTGATCCCCATCAACCACTACCTGAGCACTCAGACCAAGATCAGCAAGGACCGCAACGAGGCCCG
CGACCACATGGTGCTCCTGGAGTCCTTCAGCGCCTGCTGCCACACCCACGGCATGGACGAGCTGTACAGG
TCCGGACTCAGATCTCGAGCCATGGCTAGTCGAGGCGCAACAAGACCCAACGGGCCAAATACTGGAAATA
AAATATGCCAGTTCAAACTAGTACTTCTGGGAGAGTCTGCTGTTGGCAAATCAAGCCTAGTGCTTCGTTT
TGTGAAGGGCCAATTTCATGAATTTCAAGAGAGTACCATAGGGGCTGCTTTTCTAACCCAAACTGTGTGT
CTTGATGATACAACAGTAAAGTTTGAAATATGGGATACAGCTGGTCAAGAACGATACCATAGCTTAGCAC
CAATGTACTACAGAGGAGCACAAGCAGCCATAGTTGTATATGATATCACAAATGAGGAGTCCTTTGCCAG
AGCCAAAAACTGGGTTAAAGAACTTCAGAGGCAAGCCAGTCCTAACATTGTAATAGCTTTATCAGGAAAC
AAGGCTGATCTTGCAAATAAAAGAGCTGTCGATTTCCAGGAAGCACAGTCCTATGCAGATGACAACAGTT
TATTATTCATGGAGACATCAGCTAAAACATCGATGAATGTAAATGAAATATTCATGGCAATAGCTAAAAA
GTTGCCAAAGAACGAACCACAGAATCCAGGAGCAAATTCTGCCAGAGGAAGAGGAGTAGACCTTACTGAA
CCCACGCAGCCAACCAGGAATCAGTGTTGTAGTAACTAAGGATCCACCGGATCTAGATAACTGATCATAA
TCAGCCATACCACATTTGTAGAGGTTTTACTTGCTTTAAAAAACCTCCCACACCTCCCCCTGAACCTGAA
ACATAAAATGAATGCAATTGTTGTTGTTAACTTGTTTATTGCAGCTTATAATGGTTACAAATAAAGCAAT
AGCATCACAAATTTCACAAATAAAGCATTTTTTTCACTGCATTCTAGTTGTGGTTTGTCCAAACTCATCA
ATGTATCTTAACGCGTAAATTGTAAGCGTTAATATTTTGTTAAAATTCGCGTTAAATTTTTGTTAAATCA
GCTCATTTTTTAACCAATAGGCCGAAATCGGCAAAATCCCTTATAAATCAAAAGAATAGACCGAGATAGG
GT
[37 nt withheld, positions 2313-2349]
AAAGAACGTGGACTCCAACGTCAAAGG
[49 nt withheld, positions 2377-2425]
T
[91 nt withheld, positions 2427-2517]
G
[124 nt withheld, positions 2519-2642]
CAGGTGGCACTTTTCGGGGAAATGTGCGCGGAACCCCTATTTGTTTATTTTTCTAAATACATTCAAATAT
GTATCCGCTCATGAGACAATAACCCTGATAAATGCTTCAATAATATTGAAAAAGGAAGAGTCCTGAGGCG
GAAAGAACCAGCTGTGGAATGTGTGTCAGTTAGGGTGTGGAAAGTCCCCAGGCTCCCCAGCAGGCAGAAG
TATGCAAAGCATGCATCTCAATTAGTCAGCAACCAGGTGTGGAAAGTCCCCAGGCTCCCCAGCAGGCAGA
AGTATGCAAAGCATGCATCTCAATTAGTCAGCAACCATAGTCCCGCCCCTAACTCCGCCCATCCCGCCCC
TAACTCCGCCCAGTTCCGCCCATTCTCCGCCCCATGGCTGACTAATTTTTTTTATTTATGCAGAGGCCGA
GGCCGCCTCGGCCTCTGAGCTATTCCAGAAGTAGTGAGGAGGCTTTTTTGGAGGCCTAGGCTTTTGCAAA
GATCGATCAAGAGACAGGATGAGGATCGTTTCGCATGATTGAACAAGATGGATTGCACGCAGGTTCTCCG
GCCGCTTGGGTGGAGAGGCTATTCGGCTATGACTGGGCACAACAGACAATCGGCTGCTCTGATGCCGCCG
TGTTCCGGCTGTCAGCGCAGGGGCGCCCGGTTCTTTTTGTCAAGACCGACCTGTCCGGTGCCCTGAATGA
ACTGCAAGACGAGGCAGCGCGGCTATCGTGGCTGGCCACGACGGGCGTTCCTTGCGCAGCTGTGCTCGAC
GTTGTCACTGAAGCGGGAAGGGACTGGCTGCTATTGGGCGAAGTGCCGGGGCAGGATCTCCTGTCATCTC
ACCTTGCTCCTGCCGAGAAAGTATCCATCATGGCTGATGCAATGCGGCGGCTGCATACGCTTGATCCGGC
TACCTGCCCATTCGACCACCAAGCGAAACATCGCATCGAGCGAGCACGTACTCGGATGGAAGCCGGTCTT
GTCGATCAGGATGATCTGGACGAAGAGCATCAGGGGCTCGCGCCAGCCGAACTGTTCGCCAGGCTCAAGG
CGAGCATGCCCGACGGCGAGGATCTCGTCGTGACCCATGGCGATGCCTGCTTGCCGAATATCATGGTGGA
AAATGGCCGCTTTTCTGGATTCATCGACTGTGGCCGGCTGGGTGTGGCGGACCGCTATCAGGACATAGCG
TTGGCTACCCGTGATATTGCTGAAGAGCTTGGCGGCGAATGGGCTGACCGCTTCCTCGTGCTTTACGGTA
TCGCCGCTCCCGATTCGCAGCGCATCGCCTTCTATCGCCTTCTTGACGAGTTCTTCTGAGCGGGACTCTG
GGGTTCGAAATGACCGACCAAGCGACGCCCAACCTGCCATCACGAGATTTCGATTCCACCGCCGCCTTCT
ATGAAAGGTTGGGCTTCGGAATCGTTTTCCGGGACGCCGGCTGGATGATCCTCCAGCGCGGGGATCTCAT
GCTGGAGTTCTTCGCCCACCCTAGGGGGAGGCTAACTGAAACACGGAAGGAGACAATACCGGAAGGAACC
CGCGCTATGACGGCAATAAAAAGACAGAATAAAACGCACGGTGTTGGGTCGTTTGTTCATAAACGCGGGG
TTCGGTCCCAGGGCTGGCACTCTGTCGATACCCCACCGAGACCCCATTGGGGCCAATACGCCCGCGTTTC
TTCCTTTTCCCCACCCCACCCCCCAAGTTCGGGTGAAGGCCCAGGGCTCGCAGCCAACGTCGGGGCGGCA
GGCCCTGCCATAGCCTCAGGTTACTCATATATACTTTAGATTGATTTAAAACTTCATTTTTAATTTAAAA
GGATCTAGGTGAAGATCCTTTTTGATAATCTCATGACCAAAATCCCTTAACGTGAGTTTTCGTTCCACTG
AGCGTCAGACCCCGTAGAAAAGATCAAAGGATCTTCTTGAGATCCTTTTTTTCTGCGCGTAATCTGCTGC
TTGCAAACAAAAAAACCACCGCTACCAGCGGTGGTTTGTTTGCCGGATCAAGAGCTACCAACTCTTTTTC
CGAAGGTAACTGGCTTCAGCAGAGCGCAGATACCAAATACTGTTCTTCTAGTGTAGCCGTAGTTAGGCCA
CCACTTCAAGAACTCTGTAGCACCGCCTACATACCTCGCTCTGCTAATCCTGTTACCAGTGGCTGCTGCC
AGTGGCGATAAGTCGTGTCTTACCGGGTTGGACTCAAGACGATAGTTACCGGATAAGGCGCAGCGGTCGG
GCTGAACGGGGGGTTCGTGCACACAGCCCAGCTTGGAGCGAACGACCTACACCGAACTGAGATACCTACA
GCGTGAGCTATGAGAAAGCGCCACGCTTCCCGAAGGGAGAAAGGCGGACAGGTATCCGGTAAGCGGCAGG
GTCGGAACAGGAGAGCGCACGAGGGAGCTTCCAGGGGGAAACGCCTGGTATCTTTATAGTCCTGTCGGGT
TTCGCCACCTCTGACTTGAGCGTCGATTTTTGTGATGCTCGTCAGGGGGGCGGAGCCTATGGAAAAACGC
CAGCAACGCGGCCTTTTTACGGTTCCTGGCCTTTTGCTGGCCTTTTGCTCACATGTTCTTTCCTGCGTTA
TCCCCTGATTCTGTGGATAACCGTATTACCGCCATGCATTAGTTATTAATAGTAATCAATTACGGGGTCA
TTAGTTCATAGCCCATATATGGAGTTCCG
Features (pLannotate 1.2.2; 16 found; start..end, strand, type, name):
      1..304     +  enhancer       CMV enhancer: human cytomegalovirus immediate early enhancer
    305..508     +  promoter       CMV promoter: human cytomegalovirus (CMV) immediate early promoter
    547..1260    +  CDS            TagGFP2: TagGFP2 is a basic (constitutively fluorescent) green fluorescent protein published in 2008, derived from Aequorea macrodactyla. It is reported to be a very rapidly-maturing monomer with low acid sensitivity.
   1261..1280    +  misc_feature   MCS (fragment): multiple cloning site
   1282..1926    +  CDS            RAB5A: RAB5A_HUMAN - Also known as RAB5. Experimental evidence at protein level: Swiss-Prot protein existence level 1. Small GTPase which cycles between active GTP-bound and inactive GDP-bound states. In its active state, binds to a variety of effector proteins to regulate cellular responses such as of intracellular membrane trafficking, from the formation of transport vesicles to their fusion with membranes. Active GTP-bound form is able to recruit to membranes different sets of downstream effectors directly responsible for vesicle formation, movement, tethering and fusion. RAB5A is required for the
   1952..2036    +  CDS            large T antigen (fragment): large T antigen from SV40 (simian virus 40)
   2059..2180    +  polyA_signal   SV40 poly(A) signal: SV40 polyadenylation signal
   2214..2642    -  rep_origin     f1 ori (sequence partly withheld): f1 bacteriophage origin of replication; arrow indicates direction of (+) strand synthesis
   2669..2773    +  promoter       AmpR promoter: bla
   2775..3132    +  promoter       SV40 promoter: SV40 enhancer and early promoter
   3167..3961    +  CDS            NeoR/KanR: aminoglycoside phosphotransferase from Tn5; aph(3')-II (or nptII); confers resistance to neomycin, kanamycin, and G418 (Geneticin®)
   3982..4134    +  CDS            ble (fragment): BLE_KLEPN - Experimental evidence at protein level: Swiss-Prot protein existence level 1. Binding protein with a strong affinity to the bleomycin family of antibiotics. Binds to CL990; an antimitotic-antibiotic compound. From Klebsiella pneumoniae.
   4193..4240    +  polyA_signal   HSV TK poly(A) signal: herpes simplex virus thymidine kinase polyadenylation signal (Cole and Stacy, 1985)
   4331..4347    -  polyA_signal   bGH poly(A) signal (fragment): bovine growth hormone polyadenylation signal
   4569..5157    +  rep_origin     ori: high-copy-number ColE1/pMB1/pBR322/pUC origin of replication
   5272..5331    +  enhancer       CMV enhancer (fragment): human cytomegalovirus immediate early enhancer
