[The description below was written by a language model from this plasmid's Addgene catalogue record and pLannotate feature annotations shown in this document.]
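Description:
mTagGFP2-Rab5a-7 is a mammalian expression plasmid built on an mTagGFP2 fusion-vector backbone, encoding the human small GTPase Rab5a fused at its N terminus to the monomeric green fluorescent protein mTagGFP2. The sequenced record is 5,331 nt. In bacteria it is maintained at high copy through a ColE1/pUC-type origin and selected with kanamycin. A single NeoR/KanR (Tn5 aminoglycoside phosphotransferase) gene serves both hosts: it is preceded by a bacterial bla-type promoter and the SV40 enhancer/early promoter and followed by the HSV TK polyadenylation signal, so the same marker confers G418 resistance for selecting stably transfected mammalian cells. An f1 origin is also present, which can support single-stranded DNA production. Short annotated fragments of SV40 large T antigen, ble and bGH poly(A) appear to be backbone remnants or partial matches rather than functional elements.

The expression cassette is driven by the human cytomegalovirus immediate early enhancer and promoter. The TagGFP2 coding sequence comes first, followed by a short residual multiple cloning site segment that acts as a linker (the "7" in the name may refer to its length, though the record does not say), then the RAB5A open reading frame and an SV40 polyadenylation signal. Placing the fluorescent protein at the N terminus leaves the Rab5a C terminus free, which in Rab proteins generally carries the lipid modification needed for membrane association.

The record describes the construct as a localization marker for this Ras-family GTPase, with excitation at 483 nm and emission at 506 nm. Because Rab5a regulates vesicle formation, movement, tethering and fusion in membrane trafficking, the fusion is suited to fluorescence imaging of Rab5a-positive compartments in transfected mammalian cells.
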