Addgene plasmid #56417: mTagGFP2-Rab5a-7
Purpose: Localization: Ras GTPase, Excitation: 483, Emission: 506
Depositing lab: Michael Davidson. Depositing organization: Florida State University, Tallahassee.
Backbone
  Vector backbone: mTagGFP2
  Backbone size w/o insert (bp): 4750
  Vector type: Mammalian Expression
  Selectable markers: Neomycin (select with G418)
Growth in bacteria
  Bacterial resistance: Kanamycin, 50 μg/mL
  Growth temperature: 37°C
  Growth strain: DH5alpha
  Copy number: High Copy
Gene/Insert
  Gene/Insert name: Rab5a (alt name: NM_004162.4)
  Promoter: CMV
  Tag / fusion protein: mTagGFP2 (N terminal on backbone)
  Cloning method: Unknown
  Sequencing primers: 5′ CMV-F; 3′ SV40pA-R
Terms and licenses: Academic/Nonprofit Terms; Industry Terms
Depositor comments: . Excitation = 483; Emission = 506
How to cite: mTagGFP2-Rab5a-7 was a gift from Michael Davidson (Addgene plasmid # 56417 ; http://n2t.net/addgene:56417 ; RRID:Addgene_56417)
