>Addgene plasmid #56417 | mTagGFP2-Rab5a-7 | depositor partial sequence | sequence record 87310 | insert sequence
GACGTCAGATCCGCTAGCGGTCGCCACCATGAGCGGGGGCGAGGAGCTGTTCGCCGGCATCGTGCCCGTG
CTGATCGAGCTGGACGGCGACGTGCACGGCCACAAGTTCAGCGTGCGCGGCGAGGGCGAGGGCGACGCCG
ACTACGGCAAGCTGGAGATCAAGTTCATCTGCACCACCGGCAAGCTGCCCGTGCCCTGGCCCACCCTGGT
GACCACCCTCTGCTACGGCATCCAGTGCTTCGCCCGCTACCCCGAGCACATGAAGATGAACGACTTCTTC
AAGAGCGCCATGCCCGAGGGCTACATCCAGGAGCGCACCATCCAGTTCCAGGACGACGGCAAGTACAAGA
CCCGCGGCGAGGTGAAGTTCGAGGGCGACACCCTGGTGAACCGCATCGAGCTGAAGGGCAAGGACTTCAA
GGAGGACGGCAACATCCTGGGCCACAAGCTGGAGTACAGCTTCAACAGCCACAACGTGTACATCCGCCCC
GACAAGGCCAACAACGGCCTGGAGGCTAACTTCAAGACCCGCCACAACATCGAGGGCGGCGGCGTGCAGC
TGGCCGACCACTACCAGACCAACGTGCCCCTGGGCGACGGCCCCGTGCTGATCCCCATCAACCACTACCT
GAGCACTCAGACCAAGATCAGCAAGGACCGCAACGAGGCCCGCGACCACATGGTGCTCCTGGAGTCCTTC
AGCGCCTGCTGCCACACCCACGGCATGGACGAGCTGTACAGGTCCGGACTCAGATCTCGAGCCATGGCTA
GTCGAGGCGCAACAAGACCCAACGGGCCAAATACTGGAAATAAAATATGCCAGTTCAAACTAGTACTTCT
GGGAGAGTCTGCTGTTGGCAAATCAAGCCTAGTGCTTCGTTTTGTGAAGGGCCAATTTCATGAATTTCAA
GAGAGTACCATAGGGGCTGCTTTTCTAACCCAAACTGTGTGTCTTGATGATACAACAGTAAAGTTTGAAA
TATGGGATACAGCTGGTCAAGAACGATACCATAGCTTAGCACCAATGTACTACAGAGGAGCACAAGCAGC
CATAGTTGTATATGATATCACAAATGAGGAGTCCTTTGCCAGAGCCAAAAACTGGGTTAAAGAACTTCAG
AGGCAAGCCAGTCCTAACATTGTAATAGCTTTATCAGGAAACAAGGCTGATCTTGCAAATAAAAGAGCTG
TCGATTTCCAGGAAGCACAGTCCTATGCAGATGACAACAGTTTATTATTCATGGAGACATCAGCTAAAAC
ATCGATGAATGTAAATGAAATATTCATGGCAATAGCTAAAAAGTTGCCAAAGAACGAACCACAGAATCCA
GGAGCAAATTCTGCCAGAGGAAGAGGAGTAGACCTTACTGAACCCACGCAGCCAACCAGGAATCAGTGTT
GTAGTAACTAAGGATCCACCGGATCTAGATAACTGATCATAATCAGCCATACCACATTTT
