>Addgene plasmid #56417 | mTagGFP2-Rab5a-7 | addgene partial sequence | sequence record 118154 | CMV-F 5'-CGCAAATGGGCGGTAGGCGTG-3'
TGAACCGTCAGATCCGCTAGCGGTCGCCACCATGAGCGGGGGCGAGGAGCTGTTCGCCGGCATCGTGCCC
GTGCTGATCGAGCTGGACGGCGACGTGCACGGCCACAAGTTCAGCGTGCGCGGCGAGGGCGAGGGCGACG
CCGACTACGGCAAGCTGGAGATCAAGTTCATCTGCACCACCGGCAAGCTGCCCGTGCCCTGGCCCACCCT
GGTGACCACCCTCTGCTACGGCATCCAGTGCTTCGCCCGCTACCCCGAGCACATGAAGATGAACGACTTC
TTCAAGAGCGCCATGCCCGAGGGCTACATCCAGGAGCGCACCATCCAGTTCCAGGACGACGGCAAGTACA
AGACCCGCGGCGAGGTGAAGTTCGAGGGCGACACCCTGGTGAACCGCATCGAGCTGAAGGGCAAGGACTT
CAAGGAGGACGGCAACATCCTGGGCCACAAGCTGGAGTACAGCTTCAACAGCCACAACGTG
