>Addgene plasmid #56417 | mTagGFP2-Rab5a-7 | addgene partial sequence | sequence record 118156 | SV40pA-R 5'-GAAATTTGTGATGCTATTGC-3'
TTAACAACAACAATTGCATTCATTTTATGTTTCAGGTTCAGGGGGAGGTGTGGGAGGTTTTTTAAAGCAA
GTAAAACCTCTACAAATGTGGTATGGCTGATTATGATCAGTTATCTAGATCCGGTGGATCCTTAGTTACT
ACAACACTGATTCCTGGTTGGCTGCGTGGGTTCAGTAAGGTCTACTCCTCTTCCTCTGGCAGAATTTGCT
CCTGGATTCTGTGGTTCGTTCTTTGGCAACTTTTTAGCTATTGCCATGAATATTTCATTTACATTCATCG
ATGTTTTAGCTGATGTCTCCATGAATAATAAACTGTTGTCATCTGCATAGGACTGTGCTTCCTGGAAATC
GACAGCTCTTTTATTTGCAAGATCAGCCTTGTTTCCTGATAAAGCTATTACAATGTTAGGACTGGCTTGC
CTCTGAAGTTCTTTAACCCAGTTTTTGGCTCTGGCAAAGGACTCCTCATTTGTGATATCATATACAACTA
TGGCTGCTTGTGCTCCTCTGTAGTACATTGGTGCTAAGCTATGGTATCGTTCTTGACCAGCTGTATCCCA
TATTTCAAACTTTACTGTTGTATCATCAAGACACACAGTTTGGGTTAGAAAAGCAGCCCCTATGGTACTC
TCTTGAAATTCATGAAATTGGCCCTTCACAAAACGAAGCACTAGGCTTGATTT
